Addgene plasmid #56441: EGFP-Rab4aM-7
Purpose: Localization: Ras GTPase, Excitation: 488, Emission: 507
Depositing lab: Michael Davidson. Depositing organization: Florida State University, Tallahassee. Publication: The membrane-associated protein, supervillin, accelerates F-actin-dependent rapid integrin recycling and cell motility. Fang Z, Takizawa N, Wilson KA, Smith TC, Delprato A, Davidson MW, Lambright DG, Luna EJ. Traffic. 2010 Jun;11(6):782-99. doi: 10.1111/j.1600-0854.2010.01062.x. Epub 2010 Mar 17. PubMed 20331534.
Backbone
  Vector backbone: EGFP
  Backbone size w/o insert (bp): 4750
  Vector type: Mammalian Expression
  Selectable markers: Neomycin (select with G418)
Growth in bacteria
  Bacterial resistance: Kanamycin, 50 μg/mL
  Growth temperature: 37°C
  Growth strain: DH5alpha
  Copy number: High Copy
Gene/Insert
  Gene/Insert name: Rab4a (alt name: NM_004578.2)
  Species: H. sapiens (human)
  Mutation: Mutation removes NheI site
  Entrez Gene: RAB4A (a.k.a. HRES-1, HRES-1/RAB4, HRES1, RAB4)
  Promoter: CMV
  Tag / fusion protein: EGFP (N terminal on backbone)
  Cloning method: Unknown
  Sequencing primers: 5′ CMV-F; 3′ SV40pA-R
Terms and licenses: Academic/Nonprofit Terms; Industry Terms
Depositor comments: Mutation removes NheI site. Excitation = 488; Emission = 507
How to cite: EGFP-Rab4aM-7 was a gift from Michael Davidson (Addgene plasmid # 56441 ; http://n2t.net/addgene:56441 ; RRID:Addgene_56441)
