[The description below was written by a language model from this plasmid's Addgene catalogue record.]
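Description:
EGFP-Rab4aM-7 is a mammalian expression plasmid that produces human Rab4a (RAB4A) as a fusion to enhanced green fluorescent protein. It is built on an EGFP-type backbone of about 4.75 kb without the insert. The plasmid is maintained at high copy in E. coli under kanamycin selection. It also carries a neomycin resistance marker, so transfected mammalian cells can be selected with G418 to obtain stable lines. No feature table accompanies the record, so the origin of replication and the exact layout of the resistance cassette are not stated. The listed 3′ sequencing primer anneals in an SV40 polyadenylation signal, which suggests that element lies downstream of the fusion.

Expression is driven by the CMV promoter, a strong constitutive promoter in most mammalian cell types. EGFP is supplied by the backbone and sits at the N terminus of Rab4a. This placement leaves the C terminus of the GTPase free, which matters for Rab proteins in general because C-terminal lipid modification anchors them to membranes. The "M" in the name appears to refer to a mutation in the insert that removes an NheI restriction site. The record does not describe any intended functional effect, nor does it say whether the change is silent at the protein level. The cloning method is likewise unrecorded.

The construct is catalogued as a fluorescent localization marker for a Ras-family small GTPase, with excitation at 488 nm and emission at 507 nm. The associated publication concerns rapid integrin recycling and cell motility, consistent with using the fusion in live or fixed cell imaging of Rab4a-positive compartments.
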