>Addgene plasmid #56441 | EGFP-Rab4aM-7 | depositor partial sequence | sequence record 87333 | insert sequence
GACGTCAGATCCGCTAGCGCTACCGGTCGCCACCATGGTGAGCAAGGGCGAGGAGCTGTTCACCGGGGTG
GTGCCCATCCTGGTCGAGCTGGACGGCGACGTAAACGGCCACAAGTTCAGCGTGTCCGGCGAGGGCGAGG
GCGATGCCACCTACGGCAAGCTGACCCTGAAGTTCATCTGCACCACCGGCAAGCTGCCCGTGCCCTGGCC
CACCCTCGTGACCACCCTGACCTACGGCGTGCAGTGCTTCAGCCGCTACCCCGACCACATGAAGCAGCAC
GACTTCTTCAAGTCCGCCATGCCCGAAGGCTACGTCCAGGAGCGCACCATCTTCTTCAAGGACGACGGCA
ACTACAAGACCCGCGCCGAGGTGAAGTTCGAGGGCGACACCCTGGTGAACCGCATCGAGCTGAAGGGCAT
CGACTTCAAGGAGGACGGCAACATCCTGGGGCACAAGCTGGAGTACAACTACAACAGCCACAACGTCTAT
ATCATGGCCGACAAGCAGAAGAACGGCATCAAGGTGAACTTCAAGATCCGCCACAACATCGAGGACGGCA
GCGTGCAGCTCGCCGACCACTACCAGCAGAACACCCCCATCGGCGACGGCCCCGTGCTGCTGCCCGACAA
CCACTACCTGAGCACCCAGTCCGCCCTGAGCAAAGACCCCAACGAGAAGCGCGATCACATGGTCCTGCTG
GAGTTCGTGACCGCCGCCGGGATCACTCTCGGCATGGACGAGCTGTACAAGTCCGGACTCAGATCTCGAG
CCATGTCGCAGACGGCCATGTCCGAAACCTACGATTTTTTGTTTAAGTTCTTGGTTATTGGAAATGCAGG
AACTGGCAAATCTTGCTTACTTCATCAGTTTATTGAAAAAAAATTCAAAGATGACTCAAATCATACAATA
GGAGTGGAATTTGGTTCAAAGATAATAAATGTTGGTGGTAAATATGTAAAGTTACAAATATGGGATACAG
CAGGACAAGAACGATTCAGGTCCGTGACGAGAAGTTATTACCGAGGCGCGGCCGGGGCTCTCCTCGTCTA
TGATATCACCAGCCGAGAAACCTACAATGCGCTTACTAATTGGTTAACAGATGCCCGAATGCTGGCGAGC
CAGAACATTGTGATCATCCTTTGTGGAAACAAGAAGGACCTGGATGCAGATCGTGAAGTTACCTTCTTAG
AAGCCTCCAGATTTGCTCAAGAAAATGAGCTGATGTTTTTGGAAACAAGTGCGCTCACAGGGGAGAATGT
AGAAGAGGCTTTTGTACAGTGTGCAAGAAAAATACTTAACAAAATCGAATCAGGTGAGCTGGACCCAGAA
AGAATGGGCTCAGGTATTCAGTACGGAGATGCTGCCTTGAGACAGCTGAGGTCACCGCGGCGCGCACAGG
CCCCGAACGCTCAGGAGTGTGGTTGTTAGGGATCCACCGGATCTAGATAACTGATCATAATCAGCCATAC
CACATTGAGAAGATC
