>Addgene plasmid #56441 | EGFP-Rab4aM-7 | addgene partial sequence | sequence record 118143 | EGFP-C 5'-CATGGTCCTGCTGGAGTTCGTG-3'
TCCGGACTCAGATCTCGAGCCATGTCGCAGACGGCCATGTCCGAAACCTACGATTTTTTGTTTAAGTTCT
TGGTTATTGGAAATGCAGGAACTGGCAAATCTTGCTTACTTCATCAGTTTATTGAAAAAAAATTCAAAGA
TGACTCAAATCATACAATAGGAGTGGAATTTGGTTCAAAGATAATAAATGTTGGTGGTAAATATGTAAAG
TTACAAATATGGGATACAGCAGGACAAGAACGATTCAGGTCCGTGACGAGAAGTTATTACCGAGGCGCGG
CCGGGGCTCTCCTCGTCTATGATATCACCAGCCGAGAAACCTACAATGCGCTTACTAATTGGTTAACAGA
TGCCCGAATGCTGGCGAGCCAGAACATTGTGATCATCCTTTGTGGAAACAAGAAGGACCTGGATGCAGAT
CGTGAAGTTACCTTCTTAGAAGCCTCCAGATTTGCTCAAGAAAATGAGCTGATGTTTTTGGAAACAAGTG
CGCTCACAGGGGAGAATGTAGAAGAGGCTTTTGTACAGTGTGCAAGAAAAATACTTAACAAAATCGAATC
AGGTGAGCTGGACCCAGAAAGAATGGGCTCAGGTATTCAGTACGGAGATGCTGCCTTGAGACAGCTGAGG
TCACCGCGGCGCGCACAGGCCCCGAACGCTCAGGAGTGTGGTTGTTAGGGATCCACCGGATCTAGATAAC
TGATCATAATCAGCCATACCACA
