>Addgene plasmid #56441 | EGFP-Rab4aM-7 | addgene partial sequence | sequence record 119354 | CMV-F 5'-CGCAAATGGGCGGTAGGCGTG-3'
TGAACCGTCAGATCCGCTAGCGCTACCGGTTCGCCACCATGGTGAGCAAGGGCGAGGAGCTGTTCACCGG
GGTGGTGCCCATCCTGGTCGAGCTGGACGGCGACGTAAACGGCCACAAGTTCAGCGTGTCCGGCGAGGGC
GAGGGCGATGCCACCTACGGCAAGCTGACCCTGAAGTTCATCTGCACCACCGGCAAGCTGCCCGTGCCCT
GGCCCACCCTCGTGACCACCCTGACCTACGGCGTGCAGTGCTTCAGCCGCTACCCCGACCACATGAAGCA
GCACGACTTCTTCAAGTCCGCCATGCCCGAAGGCTACGTCCAGGAGCGCACCATCTTCTTCAAGGACGAC
GGCAACTACAAGACCCGCGCCGAGGTGAAGTTCGAGGGCGACACCCTGGTGAACCGCATCGAGCTGAAGG
GCATCGACTTCAAGGAGGACGGCAACATCCTGGGGCACAAGCTGGAGTACAACTACAACAGCCACAACGT
CTATATCATGGCCGACAAGCAGAAGAACGGCATCAAGGTGAACTTCAAGATCCGCCACAACATCGAGGAC
GGCAGCGTGCAGCTCGCCGACCACTACCAGCAGAACACCCCCATCGGCGACGGCCCCGTGCTGCTGCCCG
ACAACCACTACCTGAGCACCCAGTCCGCCCTGAGCAAAGACCCCAACGAGAAGCGCGATCACATGGTCCT
GCTGGAGTTCGTGACCGCCGCCGGG
